Addgene plasmid #244788: CL20_mEGFP_Vidr_021
Purpose: Express mEGFP-tagged intrinsically disordered protein (IDR), Vidr_021, derived from human protein CEP95
Depositing lab: Richard Kriwacki. Depositing organization: St. Jude Children's Research Hospital. Publication: Proteome-wide computational analyses reveal links between protein condensate formation and RNA biology. Maiti S, Tripathi S, Baggett DW, Phillips AH, Park CG, Wang J, Wahiduzzaman, Freyaldenhoven WT, Kinger S, Pioso BJ, Bollinger JC, Somjee R, Lang B, Babu MM, Kriwacki RW. Sci Adv. 2025 Dec 5;11(49):eady1420. doi: 10.1126/sciadv.ady1420. Epub 2025 Dec 3. PubMed 41337585.
Backbone
  Vector backbone: CL20
  Vector type: Mammalian Expression
Growth in bacteria
  Bacterial resistance: Ampicillin, 100 μg/mL
  Growth temperature: 37°C
  Growth strain: NEB Stable
  Copy number: High Copy
Gene/Insert
  Gene/Insert name: Vidr_021
  Species: H. sapiens (human)
  Mutation: Unmutated
  Tag / fusion protein: monomeric EGFP (N terminal on insert)
  Cloning method: Restriction Enzyme; 5′ cloning site Unknown (unknown if destroyed)
Terms and licenses: Academic/Nonprofit Terms; Industry Terms: Not Available to Industry
Depositor comments: CEP95_320_561
How to cite: CL20_mEGFP_Vidr_021 was a gift from Richard Kriwacki (Addgene plasmid # 244788 ; http://n2t.net/addgene:244788 ; RRID:Addgene_244788)
