[The description below was written by a language model from this plasmid's Addgene catalogue record and pLannotate feature annotations shown in this document.]
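Description:
CL20_mEGFP_Vidr_021 is a 7.8 kb mammalian expression plasmid built on the CL20 backbone. The catalogue lists it simply as a mammalian expression vector, but the feature table shows the architecture of a self-inactivating HIV-1 lentiviral transfer vector. It is maintained in E. coli through a high-copy ColE1/pUC-type origin and selected with ampicillin via the β-lactamase gene. The use of a recombination-deficient strain for propagation is consistent with the presence of repeated LTR sequences. An SV40 origin, an SV40 poly(A) signal and residual lac promoter/operator and lacI fragments are also annotated in the backbone.

The viral cassette begins with a CMV enhancer fused to a truncated 5' LTR, an arrangement that typically allows Tat-independent transcription of the vector genome. This is followed by the Ψ packaging signal with a partial gag sequence, the cPPT/CTS, and the Rev response element for Rev-dependent nuclear export. The cassette ends in a ΔU3 3' LTR fragment followed by a rabbit β-globin polyadenylation signal. Short vif, rev and nef matches appear to be remnants of HIV-1 sequence rather than functional genes.

Between these elements, an internal CMV enhancer/promoter drives monomeric EGFP fused to the N-terminus of Vidr_021, an unmutated intrinsically disordered region of the human centrosomal protein CEP95. The depositor's comment indicates residues 320–561, which matches the annotated CEP95 fragment. According to the record, the plasmid is meant to express this fluorescently tagged IDR in mammalian cells. The associated publication concerns protein condensate formation and RNA biology, suggesting use in imaging the localisation or condensate behaviour of the IDR, either by transfection or, given the vector elements, potentially by lentiviral transduction.
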