Features (pLannotate 1.2.2; 29 found; start..end, strand, type, name):
      1..589     +  rep_origin     ori: high-copy-number ColE1/pMB1/pBR322/pUC origin of replication
    772..826     +  CDS            lacI (fragment): lac repressor; lacI; The lac repressor binds to the lac operator to inhibit transcription in E. coli. This inhibition can be relieved by adding lactose or isopropyl-β-D-thiogalactopyranoside (IPTG).
    828..962     -  polyA_signal   SV40 poly(A) signal: SV40 polyadenylation signal
    982..1117    -  rep_origin     SV40 ori: SV40 origin of replication
   1141..1163    -  promoter       SV40 promoter (fragment): SV40 enhancer and early promoter
   1170..1209    +  CDS            lacI (fragment): lac repressor; lacI; The lac repressor binds to the lac operator to inhibit transcription in E. coli. This inhibition can be relieved by adding lactose or isopropyl-β-D-thiogalactopyranoside (IPTG).
   1222..1243    +  protein_bind   CAP binding site: CAP binding activates transcription in the presence of cAMP. E. coli catabolite activator protein
   1258..1288    +  promoter       lac promoter: promoter for the E. coli lac operon
   1296..1312    +  protein_bind   lac operator: The lac repressor binds to the lac operator to inhibit transcription in E. coli. This inhibition can be relieved by adding lactose or isopropyl-β-D-thiogalactopyranoside (IPTG). lac repressor encoded by lacI
   1697..1752    -  polyA_signal   β-globin poly(A) signal: rabbit β-globin polyadenylation signal (Gil and Proudfoot, 1987)
   1838..1973    -  LTR            3' LTR (ΔU3) (fragment): self-inactivating 3' long terminal repeat (LTR) from HIV-1
   1975..2043    -  CDS            nef (fragment): NEF_HV1Z2 - Experimental evidence at protein level: Swiss-Prot protein existence level 1. Extracellular Nef protein targets CD4(+) T-lymphocytes for apoptosis by interacting with CXCR4 surface receptors. From Human immunodeficiency virus type 1 group M subtype D (isolate Z2/CDC-Z34) (HIV-1).
   2069..2794    -  CDS            CEP95 (fragment): CEP95_HUMAN - Also known as CCDC45, CEP45. Experimental evidence at protein level: Swiss-Prot protein existence level 1. From Homo sapiens (Human).
   2837..3553    -  CDS            mEGFP: mEGFP is a basic (constitutively fluorescent) green fluorescent protein published in 2002, derived from Aequorea victoria. It has moderate acid sensitivity.
   3567..3604    -  misc_feature   MCS (fragment): multiple cloning site
   3603..3619    -  promoter       tight TRE promoter (fragment): Tet-responsive promoter PTight, consisting of seven tet operator sequences followed by the minimal CMV promoter
   3635..3838    -  promoter       CMV promoter: human cytomegalovirus (CMV) immediate early promoter
   3839..4142    -  enhancer       CMV enhancer: human cytomegalovirus immediate early enhancer
   4210..4226    -  misc_feature   MCS (fragment): multiple cloning site
   4226..4251    -  CDS            Rev (fragment): human immunodeficiency virus 1 (HIV-1) Rev protein; rev; enhances nuclear export of unspliced and incompletely spliced viral mRNAs
   4628..4861    -  misc_feature   RRE: The Rev response element (RRE) of HIV-1 allows for Rev-dependent mRNA export from the nucleus to the cytoplasm.
   4995..5078    -  CDS            vif (fragment): VIF_HV1BR - Experimental evidence at protein level: Swiss-Prot protein existence level 1. Counteracts the innate antiviral activity of host APOBEC3F and APOBEC3G. Forms a complex with host APOBEC3F and APOBEC3G thus preventing the entry of these lethally hypermutating enzymes into progeny virions. Recruits an active E3 ubiquitin ligase complex composed of elongin BC, CUL5, and RBX2 to induce polyubiquitination of APOBEC3G and APOBEC3F. In turn, they are directed to the 26S proteasome for degradation. Vif interaction with APOBEC3G also blocks its cytidine deaminase activity in a proteasome-inde
   5221..5338    -  misc_feature   cPPT/CTS: central polypurine tract and central termination sequence of HIV-1
   5487..5846    -  CDS            HIV-1 gag (fragment): gag protein from human immunodeficiency virus 1; gag
   5830..5955    -  misc_feature   HIV-1 Ψ: packaging signal of human immunodeficiency virus type 1
   6002..6259    -  LTR            5' LTR (truncated): truncated 5' long terminal repeat (LTR) from HIV-1
   6261..6640    -  enhancer       CMV enhancer: human cytomegalovirus immediate early enhancer
   6671..6775    +  promoter       AmpR promoter: bla
   6776..7636    +  CDS            AmpR: β-lactamase; bla; confers resistance to ampicillin, carbenicillin, and related antibiotics
>Addgene plasmid #244788 | CL20_mEGFP_Vidr_021 | addgene full sequence | sequence record 488250 | Addgene NGS Result
TTGAGATCCTTTTTTTCTGCGCGTAATCTGCTGCTTGCAAACAAAAAAACCACCGCTACCAGCGGTGGTT
TGTTTGCCGGATCAAGAGCTACCAACTCTTTTTCCGAAGGTAACTGGCTTCAGCAGAGCGCAGATACCAA
ATACTGTTCTTCTAGTGTAGCCGTAGTTAGGCCACCACTTCAAGAACTCTGTAGCACCGCCTACATACCT
CGCTCTGCTAATCCTGTTACCAGTGGCTGCTGCCAGTGGCGATAAGTCGTGTCTTACCGGGTTGGACTCA
AGACGATAGTTACCGGATAAGGCGCAGCGGTCGGGCTGAACGGGGGGTTCGTGCACACAGCCCAGCTTGG
AGCGAACGACCTACACCGAACTGAGATACCTACAGCGTGAGCTATGAGAAAGCGCCACGCTTCCCGAAGG
GAGAAAGGCGGACAGGTATCCGGTAAGCGGCAGGGTCGGAACAGGAGAGCGCACGAGGGAGCTTCCAGGG
GGAAACGCCTGGTATCTTTATAGTCCTGTCGGGTTTCGCCACCTCTGACTTGAGCGTCGATTTTTGTGAT
GCTCGTCAGGGGGGCGGAGCCTATGGAAAAACGCCAGCAACGCGGCCTTTTTACGGTTCCTGGCCTTTTG
CTGGCCTTTTGCTCACATGTTCTTTCCTGCGTTATCCCCTGATTCTGTGGATAACCGTATTACCGCCTTT
GAGTGAGCTGATACCGCTCGCCGCAGCCGAACGACCGAGCGCAGCGAGTCAGTGAGCGAGGAAGCGGAAG
AGCGCCCAATACGCAAACCGCCTCTCCCCGCGCGTTGGCCGATTCATTAATGCAGCGGATCCAGACATGA
TAAGATACATTGATGAGTTTGGACAAACCACAACTAGAATGCAGTGAAAAAAATGCTTTATTTGTGAAAT
TTGTGATGCTATTGCTTTATTTGTAACCATTATAAGCTGCAATAAACAAGTTAGCTTTTTGCAAAAGCCT
AGGCCTCCAAAAAAGCCTCCTCACTACTTCTGGAATAGCTCAGAGGCCGAGGCGGCCTCGGCCTCTGCAT
AAATAAAAAAAATTAGTCAGCCATGGGGCGGAGAATGGGCGGAACTGGGCGGAGTTAGGGGCGGGATGGG
CGGAGTTAGGGGCGGGACTATGGTTGCTGACTAATTGAGATGCGGATCCGCTGGCACGACAGGTTTCCCG
ACTGGAAAGCGGGCAGTGAGCGCAACGCAATTAATGTGAGTTAGCTCACTCATTAGGCACCCCAGGCTTT
ACACTTTATGCTTCCGGCTCGTATGTTGTGTGGAATTGTGAGCGGATAACAATTTCACACAGGAAACAGC
TATGACCATGATTACGCCAAGCTTGGGCTGCAGGTCGAGGGATCTCCATAAGAGAAGAGGGACAGCTATG
ACTGGGAGTAGTCAGGAGAGGAGGAAAAATCTGGCTAGTAAAACATGTAAGGAAAATTTTAGGGATGTTA
AAGAAAAAAATAACACAAAACAAAATATAAAAAAAATCTAACCTCAAGTCAAGGCTTTTCTATGGAATAA
GGAATGGACAGCAGGGGGCTGTTTCATATACTGATGACCTCTTTATAGCCAACCTTTGTTCATGGCAGCC
AGCATATGGGCATATGTTGCCAAACTCTAAACCAAATACTCATTCTGATGTTTTAAATGATTTGCCCTCC
CATATGTCCTTCCGAGTGAGAGACACAAAAAATTCCAACACACTATTGCAATGAAAATAAATTTCCTTTA
TTAGCCAGAAGTCAGATGCTCAAGGGGCTTCATGATGTCCCCATAATTTTTGGCAGAGGGAAAAAGATCT
GCTAGCTCGAGCAGCTGAAGCTTTATTGAGGCTTAAGCAGTGGGTTCCCTAGTTAGCCAGAGAGCTCCCA
GGCTCAGATCTGGTCTAACCAGAGAGACCCAGTACAGGCAAAAAGCAGATCTTGTCTTCTTTGGGAGTGA
ATTAGCCCTTCCAGTCCCCCCTTTTCTTTTAAAAAGTGGCTAAGATCTACAGCTGCCTTGTAAGTCATTG
GTCTTAAAGGTACCGTAATCTTATCTAGAACCGGTTCAACTAACTTTCATTGGAACTGCCTTATTTGGTT
TGGGCAATCCCCCACGCAGACTCTGTGTTGTGGTTTTACGACTATAAATCTTCCACGGCTGACTGCATTC
GGGAGTACCCTTACGGACTGCTTCTCCACGGTAGATCTTCTCAGTTTCTTCTTCTTTCTCGTGGATGCGA
AGCGGACCAATGTTCTCCTGAACCTTGTGGCGGCGTAATTCGCGCTCGAAAGCCTCAGTAAATGCTTGTG
CCTGAAATTGACGTACATCTGTCTCGCGCGGTTTGCGCTGGCGCTTACGTTCCAGATGGAACTGCTTATG
CTTATTTACTGGGGATGGGGACAGGCTATGGGAGCGATAGGGGGGCTTGCGGCGCATCGACAACCCAGGA
CGTGACTTTTTTGGTCCGTACTCGACAATACCGTCTGAATGCTGGCTCAAAGTCTCTTCAGTGCCGTCCT
CCACCTCCTCGTTTCCTGTGTTCTCCTCTTTATGATCGGTTTTCTCCTTGATACGATCGCCCAACGCAGA
TTTCAGCATCCAGTCCAGCTCAGAAAGGCGTTGCGACAGTTTTTCGGAGACATCATGAAGTTCTTGCTCT
GTCAGGCGCTTGCGAGGACGCTGAGGAAACGGGGAGTTGCATGAGGATGCAGTTGCACGATTCTCGTTAC
GTTTTCCTTTGGGCGGCTTACGTGTGCGAGGGCCCTGAACTTGGGCAGGGTACACCTCCCACTTCCGGGA
AGCGGCCGCACTTCCCCCGGAGCCTCCGCTTCCGCCCTTGTACAGCTCGTCCATGCCGAGAGTGATCCCG
GCGGCGGTCACGAACTCCAGCAGGACCATGTGATCGCGCTTCTCGTTGGGGTCTTTGCTCAGCTTGGACT
GGGTGCTCAGGTAGTGGTTGTCGGGCAGCAGCACGGGGCCGTCGCCGATGGGGGTGTTCTGCTGGTAGTG
GTCGGCGAGCTGCACGCTGCCGTCCTCGATGTTGTGGCGGATCTTGAAGTTCACCTTGATGCCGTTCTTC
TGCTTGTCGGCCATGATATAGACGTTGTGGCTGTTGTAGTTGTACTCCAGCTTGTGCCCCAGGATGTTGC
CGTCCTCCTTGAAGTCGATGCCCTTCAGCTCGATGCGGTTCACCAGGGTGTCGCCCTCGAACTTCACCTC
GGCGCGGGTCTTGTAGTTGCCGTCGTCCTTGAAGAAGATGGTGCGCTCCTGGACGTAGCCTTCGGGCATG
GCGGACTTGAAGAAGTCGTGCTGCTTCATGTGGTCGGGGTAGCGGCTGAAGCACTGCACGCCGTAGGTCA
GGGTGGTCACGAGGGTGGGCCAGGGCACGGGCAGCTTGCCGGTGGTGCAGATGAACTTCAGGGTCAGCTT
GCCGTAGGTGGCATCGCCCTCGCCCTCGCCGGACACGCTGAACTTGTGGCCGTTTACGTCGCCGTCCAGC
TCGACCAGGATGGGCACCACCCCGGTGAACAGCTCCTCGCCCTTGCTCACCATGGTGGCGACCGGTGGAT
CCCGGGCCCGCGGTACCGTCGACTGCAGAATTCGGTTCACTAAACGAGCCCGGTTCACTAAACGAGCTCT
GCTTATATAGACCTCCCACCGTACACGCCTACCGCCCATTTGCGTCAATGGGGCGGAGTTGTTACGACAT
TTTGGAAAGTCCCGTTGATTTTGGTGCCAAAACAAACTCCCATTGACGTCAATGGGGTGGAGACTTGGAA
ATCCCCGTGAGTCAAACCGCTATCCACGCCCATTGATGTACTGCCAAAACCGCATCACCATGGTAATAGC
GATGACTAATACGTAGATGTACTGCCAAGTAGGAAAGTCCCATAAGGTCATGTACTGGGCATAATGCCAG
GCGGGCCATTTACCGTCATTGACGTCAATAGGGGGCGTACTTGGCATATGATACACTTGATGTACTGCCA
AGTGGGCAGTTTACCGTAAATACTCCACCCATTGACGTCAATGGAAAGTCCCTATTGGCGTTACTATGGG
AACATACGTCATTATTGACGTCAATGGGCGGGGGTCGTTGGGCGGTCAGCCAGGCGGGCCATTTACCGTA
AGTTATGTAACGCGGAACTCCATATATGGGCTATGAACTAATGACCCCGTAATTGATTACTATTAATAAC
TAGCACGCGTTCGAAGCTTGAGCTCGGTCCCCTCGGGGTTGGGAGGTGGGTCTGAAACGATAATGGTGAA
TATCCCTGCCTAACTCTATTCACTATAGAAAGTACAGCAAAAACTATTCTTAAACCTACCAAGCCTCCTA
CTATCATTATGAATAATTTTATATACCACAGCCAATTTGTTATGTTAAACCAATTCCACAAACTTGCCCA
TTTATCTAATTCCAATAATTCTTGTTCATTCTTTTCTTGCTGGTTTTGCGATTCTTCAATTAAGGAGTGT
ATTAAGCTTGTGTAATTGTTAATTTCTCTGTCCCACTCCATCCAGGTCGTGTGATTCCAAATCTGTTCCA
GAGATTTATTACTCCAACTAGCATTCCAAGGCACAGCAGTGGTGCAAATGAGTTTTCCAGAGCAACCCCA
AATCCCCAGGAGCTGTTGATCCTTTAGGTATCTTTCCACAGCCAGGATTCTTGCCTGGAGCTGCTTGATG
CCCCAGACTGTGAGTTGCAACAGATGCTGTTGCGCCTCAATAGCCCTCAGCAAATTGTTCTGCTGCTGCA
CTATACCAGACAATAATTGTCTGGCCTGTACCGTCAGCGTCATTGACGCTGCGCCCATAGTGCTTCCTGC
TGCTCCCAAGAACCCAAGGAACAAAGCTCCTATTCCCACTGCTCTTTTTTCTCTCTGCACCACTCTTCTC
TTTGCCTTGGTGGGTGCTACTCCTAATGGTTCAATTTTTACTACTTTATATTTATATAATTCACTTCTCC
AATTGTCCCTCATATCTCCTCCTTATGGTGTTTTACTAAACTTTTCCATGTTCTAATCCTCATCCTGTCT
ACTTGCCACACAATCATCACCTGCCATCTGTTTTCCATAATCCCTAATGATCTTTGCTTTTCTTCTTGGC
ACTACTTTTATGTCACTATTATCTTGTATTACTACTGCCCCTTCACCTTTCCAGAGGAGCTTTGCTGGTC
CTTTCCAAAGTGGATTTCTGCTGTCCCTGTAATAAACCCGAAAATTTTGAATTTTTGTAATTTGTTTTTG
TAATTCTTTAGTTTGTATGTCTGTTGCTATTATGTCTACTATTCTTTCCCCTGCACTGTACCCCCCAATC
CCCCCTTTTCTTTTAAAATTGTGGATGAATACTGCCATTTGTACTGCTGTCTTAAGATGTTCAGCCTGAT
CTCTTACCTGTCCTATAATTTTCTTTAATTCTTTATTCATAGATTCTACTACTCCTTGACTTTGGGGATT
GTAGGGAATTTCCAGGTCTGAAGATCCTGCTGCTTGCTGTGCTTTTTTCTTACTTTTGTTTTGCTCTTCC
TCTATCTTGTCTAAAGCTTCCTTGGTGTCTTTTATCTCTATCCTTTGATGCACACAATAGAGGGTTGCTA
CTGTATTATATAATGATCTAAGTTCTTCTGATCCTGTCTGAAGGGATGGTTGTAGCTGTCCCAGTATTTG
TCTACAGCCTTCTGATGTTTCTAACAGGCCAGTATTAACTGCGAATCGTTCTAGCTCCCTGCTTGCCCAT
ACTATATGTTTTAATTTATATTTTTTCTTTCCCCCTGGCCTTAACCGAATTTTTTCCCATCGCGATCTAA
TTCTCCCCCGCTTAATACTGACGCTCTCGCACCCATCTCTCTCCTTCTAGCCTCCGCTAGTCAAAATTTT
TGGCGTACTCACCAGTCGCCGCCCCTCGCCTCTTGCCGTGCGCGCTTCAGCAAGCCGAGTCCTGCGTCGA
GAGAGCTCCTCTGGTTTCCCTTTCGCTTTCAAGTCCCTGTTCGGGCGCCACTGCTAGAGATTTTCCACAC
TGACTAAAAGGGTCTGAGGGATCTCTAGTTACCAGAGTCACACAACAGACGGGCACACACTACTTGAAGC
ACTCAAGGCAAGCTTTATTGAGGCTTAAGCAGTGGGTTCCCTAGTTAGCCAGAGAGCTCCCAGGCTCAGA
TCTGGTCTAACCAGAGAGACCCAGTACAGGCAAAAAGCAGCTGCTTATATGCAGGATCTGAGGGCTCGCC
ACTCCCCAGTCCCGCCCAGGCCACGCCTCCCATGGTAATAGCGATGACTAATACGTAGATGTACTGCCAA
GTAGGAAAGTCCCATAAGGTCATGTACTGGGCATAATGCCAGGCGGGCCATTTACCGTCATTGACGTCAA
TAGGGGGCGTACTTGGCATATGATACACTTGATGTACTGCCAAGTGGGCAGTTTACCGTAAATACTCCAC
CCATTGACGTCAATGGAAAGTCCCTATTGGCGTTACTATGGGAACATACGTCATTATTGACGTCAATGGG
CGGGGGTCGTTGGGCGGTCAGCCAGGCGGGCCATTTACCGTAAGTTATGTAACGCGGAACTCCATATATG
GGCTATGAACTAATGACCCCGTAATTGATTACTATTAATAACTAGTCAATAATCAATGTCGACCCAGGTG
GCACTTTTCGGGGAAATGTGCGCGGAACCCCTATTTGTTTATTTTTCTAAATACATTCAAATATGTATCC
GCTCATGAGACAATAACCCTGATAAATGCTTCAATAATATTGAAAAAGGAAGAGTATGAGTATTCAACAT
TTCCGTGTCGCCCTTATTCCCTTTTTTGCGGCATTTTGCCTTCCTGTTTTTGCTCACCCAGAAACGCTGG
TGAAAGTAAAAGATGCTGAAGATCAGTTGGGTGCACGAGTGGGTTACATCGAACTGGATCTCAACAGCGG
TAAGATCCTTGAGAGTTTTCGCCCCGAAGAACGTTTTCCAATGATGAGCACTTTTAAAGTTCTGCTATGT
GGCGCGGTATTATCCCGTATTGACGCCGGGCAAGAGCAACTCGGTCGCCGCATACACTATTCTCAGAATG
ACTTGGTTGAGTACTCACCAGTCACAGAAAAGCATCTTACGGATGGCATGACAGTAAGAGAATTATGCAG
TGCTGCCATAACCATGAGTGATAACACTGCGGCCAACTTACTTCTGACAACGATCGGAGGACCGAAGGAG
CTAACCGCTTTTTTGCACAACATGGGGGATCATGTAACTCGCCTTGATCGTTGGGAACCGGAGCTGAATG
AAGCCATACCAAACGACGAGCGTGACACCACGATGCCTGTAGCAATGGCAACAACGTTGCGCAAACTATT
AACTGGCGAACTACTTACTCTAGCTTCCCGGCAACAATTAATAGACTGGATGGAGGCGGATAAAGTTGCA
GGACCACTTCTGCGCTCGGCCCTTCCGGCTGGCTGGTTTATTGCTGATAAATCTGGAGCCGGTGAGCGTG
GGTCTCGCGGTATCATTGCAGCACTGGGGCCAGATGGTAAGCCCTCCCGTATCGTAGTTATCTACACGAC
GGGGAGTCAGGCAACTATGGATGAACGAAATAGACAGATCGCTGAGATAGGTGCCTCACTGATTAAGCAT
TGGTAACTGTCAGACCAAGTTTACTCATATATACTTTAGATTGATTTAAAACTTCATTTTTAATTTAAAA
GGATCTAGGTGAAGATCCTTTTTGATAATCTCATGACCAAAATCCCTTAACGTGAGTTTTCGTTCCACTG
AGCGTCAGACCCCGTAGAAAAGATCAAAGGATCTTC
